>Addgene plasmid #69061 | pLPC-Progerin | addgene partial sequence | sequence record 131106 | pLPC-3 5'-CTTGCCAAACCTACAGGT-3'
ATCTTTTATTTTATCGGCCCTCTAGATGCATGCTCGAGGTCGACGGTATCGATAAGCTTGATATCGAATT
CTTACATGATGCTGCAGTTCTGGGGGCTCTGGGCTCCTGAGCCGCTGGCAGATGCCTTGTCGGCAGGCTG
CCCGCAGGTCCCGCACAGCACGGTGCGCGAGCGCAGGTTGTACTCAGCGGGGTCCCCCGAGCTGCTGCAG
TGGGAGCCGTGGTGGTGATGGAGCAGGTCATCTCCATCCTCATCCTCGTCGTCCTCAACCACAGTCACTG
AGCGCACCAGCTTGCGCATGGCCACTTCTTCCCCAGTGGAGTTGATGAGAGCCGTACGCAGGCTGTTCCC
GCAGCCCCAGGTGTTCTGTGCCTTCCACACCAGGTCGGTAGGGGGGCTGTGGGTGGCCCCAGCTCCTGCA
GCCCAGATCGTCACCACCTGCCCAGCCTTCAGGGTGAACTTTGGTGGGAACCGGTAAGTCAGCAAGGGAT
CATCTCCATTCTGGCGCTTGATCTGCCAATTGCCCATGGACTGGTCCTCATTGGACTTGTTGCGCAGCCG
GACAAACTTGCCCTCCTCATCCACCTCCTCCACGGCCACGCGCCCGCTAGTGCGTGCGTGCTGTGAGAAG
CTGCTGCGGCTCTCAGTGGACTCCAGTTTGCGCTTTTTGGTGACGCTGCCCCCACCCTGTGTCTGGGATG
AGTGAGAGGAAGCACGGCCACGGCTGCGCTGCGAGGTAGGGCTGGG
