>Addgene plasmid #69061 | pLPC-Progerin | addgene partial sequence | sequence record 132863 | pLPC-5 5'-TAGGCGTGTACGGTGGGA-3'
ATTAATACGACTCACTATAGGGAGACCCAAGCTTGGTACCGAGCTCGGATCCACCATGGAGACCCCGTCC
CAGCGGCGCGCCACCCGCAGCGGGGCGCAGGCCAGCTCCACTCCGCTGTCGCCCACCCGCATCACCCGGC
TGCAGGAGAAGGAGGACCTGCAGGAGCTCAATGATCGCTTGGCGGTCTACATCGACCGTGTGCGCTCGCT
GGAAACGGAGAACGCAGGGCTGCGCCTTCGCATCACCGAGTCTGAAGAGGTGGTCAGCCGCGAGGTGTCC
GGCATCAAGGCCGCCTACGAGGCCGAGCTCGGGGATGCCCGCAAGACCCTTGACTCAGTAGCCAAGGAGC
GCGCCCGCCTGCAGCTGGAGCTGAGCAAAGTGCGTGAGGAGTTTAAGGAGCTGAAAGCGCGCAATACCAA
GAAGGAGGGTGACCTGATAGCTGCTCAGGCTCGGCTGAAGGACCTGGAGGCTCTGCTGAACTCCAAGGAG
GCCGCACTGAGCACTGCTCTCAGTGAGAAGCGCACGCTGGAGGGCGAGCTGCATGATCTGCGGGGCCAGG
TGGCCAAGCTTGAGGCAGCCCTAGGTGAGGCCAAGAAGCAACTTCAGGATGAGATGCTGCGGCGGGTGGA
TGCTGAGAACAGGCTGCAGACCATGAAGGAGGAACTGGACTTCCAGAAGAACATCTACAGTGAGGAGCTG
CGTGAGACCAAGCGCCGTCATGAGACCCGACTGGTGGAGATTGACAATGGGAAGCAGCGTGAGTTTGAGA
GCCGGCTGGCGGATGCGCTGCA
