[The description below was written by a language model from this plasmid's Addgene catalogue record.]
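Description:
pLPC-Progerin is a retroviral mammalian expression plasmid built on the pLPC backbone, with a recorded total size of about 7.3 kb, of which roughly 1.8 kb is insert. It is maintained in E. coli as a high-copy plasmid under ampicillin selection, and it carries a puromycin marker so that transduced or transfected mammalian cells can be selected. As a retroviral vector, it is meant to be packaged into viral particles that integrate the expression cassette stably into target cells. No feature table accompanies the record, so the long terminal repeats, packaging signal, origin of replication and the promoter driving the puromycin marker are not individually documented here.

The payload is human progerin, the mutant form of lamin A encoded by LMNA that carries an internal deletion of 50 amino acids and is responsible for Hutchinson-Gilford Progeria Syndrome. Expression of the insert is driven by a CMV promoter, which gives strong constitutive transcription in most mammalian cell types. No epitope tags or fluorescent fusions are listed, and the cloning method is recorded as unknown.

The construct is suited to stable, selectable expression of progerin in cultured cells to model the cellular consequences of this laminopathy. The associated publication concerns how mutant lamin A connects events in prophase to a p53-independent senescence program, indicating its use in studies of nuclear lamina defects, mitotic abnormalities and premature cellular senescence.
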