Addgene plasmid #69061: pLPC-Progerin
Purpose: encodes the lamin A mutant with a 50 amino acids deletion responsible for the Hutchinson-Gilford Progeria Syndrome
Depositing lab: Gerardo Ferbeyre. Depositing organization: University of Montreal. Publication: Mutant lamin A links prophase to a p53 independent senescence program. Moiseeva O, Lessard F, Acevedo-Aquino M, Vernier M, Tsantrizos YS, Ferbeyre G. Cell Cycle. 2015 Aug 3;14(15):2408-21. doi: 10.1080/15384101.2015.1053671. Epub 2015 Jun 1. PubMed 26029982.
Backbone
  Vector backbone: pLPC
  Backbone size w/o insert (bp): 5493
  Total vector size (bp): 7338
  Vector type: Mammalian Expression, Retroviral
  Selectable markers: Puromycin
Growth in bacteria
  Bacterial resistance: Ampicillin, 100 μg/mL
  Growth temperature: 37°C
  Growth strain: DH5alpha
  Copy number: High Copy
Gene/Insert
  Gene/Insert name: Progerin
  Species: H. sapiens (human)
  Insert size (bp): 1845
  Entrez Gene: LMNA (a.k.a. CDCD1, CDDC, CMD1A, CMT2B1, EMD2, FPL, FPLD, FPLD2, HGPS, IDC, LDP1, LFP, LGMD1B, LMN1, LMNC, LMNL1, MADA, PRO1)
  Promoter: CMV
  Cloning method: Unknown
  Sequencing primers: 5′ taggcgtgtacggtggga; 3′ acctgtaggtttggcaag
Terms and licenses: Academic/Nonprofit Terms; Industry Terms: Not Available to Industry
How to cite: pLPC-Progerin was a gift from Gerardo Ferbeyre (Addgene plasmid # 69061 ; http://n2t.net/addgene:69061 ; RRID:Addgene_69061)
